Addgene plasmid #217101: pMV-hAT-13_AMi
Purpose: Mammalian expression vector for expression of transposase (CMV promoter)
Depositing lab: Haoyi Wang. Depositing organization: Institute of Zoology, Chinese Academy of Sciences. Publication: Heterologous survey of 130 DNA transposons in human cells highlights their functional divergence and expands the genome engineering toolbox. Zhang T, Tan S, Tang N, Li Y, Zhang C, Sun J, Guo Y, Gao H, Cai Y, Sun W, Wang C, Fu L, Ma H, Wu Y, Hu X, Zhang X, Gee P, Yan W, Zhao Y, Chen Q, Guo B, Wang H, Zhang YE. Cell. 2024 Jul 11;187(14):3741-3760.e30. doi: 10.1016/j.cell.2024.05.007. Epub 2024 Jun 5. PubMed 38843831.
Backbone
  Vector backbone: pMV
  Vector type: Mammalian Expression
Growth in bacteria
  Bacterial resistance: Ampicillin, 100 μg/mL
  Growth temperature: 37°C
  Growth strain: DH5alpha
  Copy number: High Copy
Gene/Insert
  Gene/Insert name: TIRs of hAT-13_AMi transposon (alt name: hAT-13_AMi)
  Species: Synthetic
  Cloning method: Restriction Enzyme; 5′ cloning site Unknown (unknown if destroyed); 3′ cloning site Unknown (unknown if destroyed)
Terms and licenses: Academic/Nonprofit Terms; Industry Terms: Not Available to Industry
How to cite: pMV-hAT-13_AMi was a gift from Haoyi Wang (Addgene plasmid # 217101 ; http://n2t.net/addgene:217101 ; RRID:Addgene_217101)
