[The description below was written by a language model from this plasmid's Addgene catalogue record and pLannotate feature annotations shown in this document.]
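Description:
pMV-hAT-13_AMi is a 6,029-nt high-copy plasmid on the pMV backbone, catalogued as a mammalian expression vector. In bacteria it is maintained through a ColE1/pUC-type origin and selected with ampicillin via the β-lactamase gene and its native promoter. A short remnant of lacZα is also detected, probably a leftover of the cloning vector from which the backbone was derived.

The record contains an internal inconsistency. The stated purpose describes a CMV-driven transposase expression vector, but the insert field names the terminal inverted repeats (TIRs) of the synthetic hAT-13_AMi transposon, and the annotated sequence shows neither a CMV promoter nor a transposase coding sequence. Instead, the annotated payload is a reporter and selection cassette: the mouse PGK promoter followed by a puromycin N-acetyltransferase coding sequence (annotated as a fragment), then EGFP, terminated by the bovine growth hormone polyadenylation signal. The short gap between PuroR and EGFP suggests that the two are linked in a single transcript, perhaps by a 2A-type peptide, though no such element is annotated. The TIRs themselves are not recognised by the annotation tool; the unannotated stretches on either side of the cassette are where they would be expected to lie.

On this evidence the plasmid looks like the donor component of a two-plasmid transposition system, in which a separately supplied hAT-13_AMi transposase would excise the TIR-flanked PGK-Puro-EGFP cargo and integrate it into the host genome, with integration scored by puromycin resistance or green fluorescence. This fits the associated survey of DNA transposon activity in human cells, but the donor role is an inference from the features rather than something the record states.
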