Features (pLannotate 1.2.2; 8 found; start..end, strand, type, name):
    118..138     -  CDS            lacZα (fragment): LacZα fragment of β-galactosidase; lacZ fragment
   1471..1970    +  promoter       PGK promoter: mouse phosphoglycerate kinase 1 promoter
   1995..2589    +  CDS            PuroR (fragment): puromycin N-acetyltransferase; pac from Streptomyces alboniger; confers resistance to puromycin
   2653..3372    +  CDS            EGFP: the original enhanced GFP (Yang et al., 1996) mammalian codon-optimized
   3400..3624    +  polyA_signal   bGH poly(A) signal: bovine growth hormone polyadenylation signal
   4331..4919    -  rep_origin     ori: high-copy-number ColE1/pMB1/pBR322/pUC origin of replication
   5090..5950    -  CDS            AmpR: β-lactamase; bla; confers resistance to ampicillin, carbenicillin, and related antibiotics
   5951..26      -  promoter       AmpR promoter (across the origin): bla
>Addgene plasmid #217101 | pMV-hAT-13_AMi | addgene full sequence | sequence record 442204 | Addgene NGS Result
AAAAATAAACAAATAGGGGTTCCGCGCACATTTCCCCGAAAAGTGCCACCTGACGTCTAAGAAACCATTA
TTATCATGACATTAACCTATAAAAATAGGCGTATCACGAGGCCCTTTCGTTGTAAAACGACGGCCAGTCG
AACCACGCAATGCGTCTCGATCCGCAGTGTCTTGCGTCTCTCAATTGGTCATAAGCAGAGATGTGGGTTT
TCGCGGAAAATTTTCCAGTGCTTTATTTTTCCATGGGAAATTTTCCATTTCTAAAAATTCATTGTTTCAT
AAAATTCATTAGTAACAATGAATGGATGCCAATACAATATTAGGCAAGCTTGGCAGTTTCAAAGTTGTAA
TTAATGTTTTTCAGGTGATTATCCCTAGGAAGTGTGTGAGAGAGTACATATATGTTTTATTGATTTGTAA
ACAGGAGGGTAAATACACTCACATAATAATCCAAACCAAAAATCAAGTTATGAATTCACCTAATTGGCTG
TGCAGGTCAAATCAAAACCAAAGCTAAAATTCTTATTTCATCTCAGACTGCAAGTGAAAGCAAAACCAAA
ACTAAAACTGTGATTAATTTTTGTTTCACTTTCAGTTCAGCAAACACACAGAGCAGTGTCTCATTTCTTT
TCTTGAGTTGGGGAAGTTGGAAGTGTTTGCATAAGATCTGTTAGTTTTTTAGTGCTTTTGGTTTGAAGTA
GTCATAATAATGCCTAATCAGAAAAAAATAGTGTGTGGCATCATTATAGTGAAGTTCAAGCCACTGAAGG
AAGGAAGAAAGTTGGTAGATGTAAATATTGCGGGCAGGAGTATGCTAACAACGCAACAAGAATGAAGAAA
CATTTAATAACATGTAGAAACTGTCCTGAAAGAGTACAAGCCATATACAGAAAGCTAATACAACAAAGTG
GTGGAACAACATCATCTGAGAAAAGTCTACTTCAGGAATCCTATGTAAGTAAACAAATTAATATGTTAAA
CAACGCACAGTATAGACTAGCATCTATATTGTTTTAAAACATTATAATTTTAAAAGTTGTTAATGCAACT
CTGGACTATTATTTATTTATTTATTTATTTAAAATATTTGTATCCTGCTTTTCTGCTTGCACTAAGCACC
CAAAGTGGCTTAGGCTTAACAATATATTTTTTAAATTACATAATAGATAAATAGTTAACTATTTCAACCC
AGCAGAGTGAGCTTAGTCCTCTGGCCGATGGCAGAGGCCAGACTATACTTCCCTTTGGCTCTGCAGTCCC
AGGGCAACTGAGCAGCAAGTTGAGCAGCAGAGTGTTCTTTCTGGCAGGGAGGGGGGAAGCAAGCTCCCTG
CCGCTTCTCCTTCTCCTTCTGATGGATGAGGCCAGACTAGAATAGGCTAAAATAAAAATCTTTTCCCCCT
TTTGTTGCAGGAACTTGGTAGCTCAAGTGAAATAGCAGATTTGCAAAAAACCGGTGCTAGCAATTCTACC
GGGTAGGGGAGGCGCTTTTCCCAAGGCAGTCTGGAGCATGCGCTTTAGCAGCCCCGCTGGGCACTTGGCG
CTACACAAGTGGCCTCTGGCCTCGCACACATTCCACATCCACCGGTAGGCGCCAACCGGCTCCGTTCTTT
GGTGGCCCCTTCGCGCCACCTTCTACTCCTCCCCTAGTCAGGAAGTTCCCCCCCGCCCCGCAGCTCGCGT
CGTGCAGGACGTGACAAATGGAAGTAGCACGTCTCACTAGTCTCGTGCAGATGGACAGCACCGCTGAGCA
ATGGAAGCGGGTAGGCCTTTGGGGCAGCGGCCAATAGCAGCTTTGCTCCTTCGCTTTCTGGGCTCAGAGG
CTGGGAAGGGGTGGGTCCGGGGGCGGGCTCAGGGGCGGGCTCAGGGGCGGGGCGGGCGCCCGAAGGTCCT
CCGGAGGCCCGGCATTCTGCACGCTTCAAAAGCGCACGTCTGCCGCGCTGTTCTCCTCTTCCTCATCTCC
GGGCCTTTCGACCTGCAGCCAACGCCACCATGGGGACCGAGTACAAGCCCACGGTGCGCCTCGCCACCCG
CGACGACGTCCCCCGGGCCGTACGCACCCTCGCCGCCGCGTTCGCCGACTACCCCGCCACGCGCCACACC
GTCGACCCGGACCGCCACATCGAGCGGGTCACCGAGCTGCAAGAACTCTTCCTCACGCGCGTCGGGCTCG
ACATCGGCAAGGTGTGGGTCGCGGACGACGGCGCCGCGGTGGCGGTCTGGACCACGCCGGAGAGCGTCGA
AGCGGGGGCGGTGTTCGCCGAGATCGGCCCGCGCATGGCCGAGTTGAGCGGTTCCCGGCTGGCCGCGCAG
CAACAGATGGAAGGCCTCCTGGCGCCGCACCGGCCCAAGGAGCCCGCGTGGTTCCTGGCCACCGTCGGCG
TCTCGCCCGACCACCAGGGCAAGGGTCTGGGCAGCGCCGTCGTGCTCCCCGGAGTGGAGGCGGCCGAGCG
CGCCGGGGTGCCCGCCTTCCTGGAGACCTCCGCGCCCCGCAACCTCCCCTTCTACGAGCGGCTCGGCTTC
ACCGTCACCGCCGACGTCGAGGTGCCCGAAGGACCGCGCACCTGGTGCATGACCCGCAAGCCCGGTGCCA
TCGATGCCACTAACTTCTCCCTGTTGAAACAAGCAGGGGATGTCGAAGAGAATCCCGGGCCAATGGTGAG
CAAGGGCGAGGAGCTGTTCACCGGGGTGGTGCCCATCCTGGTCGAGCTGGACGGCGACGTAAACGGCCAC
AAGTTCAGCGTGTCCGGCGAGGGCGAGGGCGATGCCACCTACGGCAAGCTGACCCTGAAGTTCATCTGCA
CCACCGGCAAGCTGCCCGTGCCCTGGCCCACCCTCGTGACCACCCTGACCTACGGCGTGCAGTGCTTCAG
CCGCTACCCCGACCACATGAAGCAGCACGACTTCTTCAAGTCCGCCATGCCCGAAGGCTACGTCCAGGAG
CGCACCATCTTCTTCAAGGACGACGGCAACTACAAGACCCGCGCCGAGGTGAAGTTCGAGGGCGACACCC
TGGTGAACCGCATCGAGCTGAAGGGCATCGACTTCAAGGAGGACGGCAACATCCTGGGGCACAAGCTGGA
GTACAACTACAACAGCCACAACGTCTATATCATGGCCGACAAGCAGAAGAACGGCATCAAGGTGAACTTC
AAGATCCGCCACAACATCGAGGACGGCAGCGTGCAGCTCGCCGACCACTACCAGCAGAACACCCCCATCG
GCGACGGCCCCGTGCTGCTGCCCGACAACCACTACCTGAGCACCCAGTCCGCCCTGAGCAAAGACCCCAA
CGAGAAGCGCGATCACATGGTCCTGCTGGAGTTCGTGACCGCCGCCGGGATCACTCTCGGCATGGACGAG
CTGTACAAGTAATTAATTAAGCTCGCTGATCAGCCTCGACTGTGCCTTCTAGTTGCCAGCCATCTGTTGT
TTGCCCCTCCCCCGTGCCTTCCTTGACCCTGGAAGGTGCCACTCCCACTGTCCTTTCCTAATAAAATGAG
GAAATTGCATCGCATTGTCTGAGTAGGTGTCATTCTATTCTGGGGGGTGGGGTGGGGCAGGACAGCAAGG
GGGAGGATTGGGAAGACAATAGCAGGCATGCTGGGGATGCGGTGGGCTCTATGGCTTCTGAGGCGCGCCC
TCGAGACTCTGTTGAAGTAGATGAGTGGACAACCACGGCATATCATGCACAGTTCTTTGGGTGTGCTAAA
ATTAGTGTGTCAACAGTTTTCAGTGCCTTCGTTTTTTTCCTTAAATTTAAACAAACAATGTAAGGGAAGT
ACATGCTATTGTGTATTGTCTTTACATTTTTACAAGTATTCCAATAAAAATAATTTCTTTCCACATAAAG
CTTTGAATTTGTTTGAATATAACATTTAAACCACATTAAGTGTGCTGTATTTAATTTTTTTCCTAATCAA
ATATTTCAGTTCAAATACTTGTGGCTATTGGGACATAAAATTAACATGGGGGTACTTTTTTAGTTTTGTT
TACTAAATATAAGTCAAATAAACATGCTAAATCAGATCACGCTCTATTTAGGGCATTGGAAAATTTCCAT
CAAAATTTTCCGGAAAACCCACATCTCTGGTCATAAGGGGCCCAGAGACGGAGTCACTGCCAACCGAGAC
GGTCATAGCTGTTTCCTGTGTGCCGCTTCCTCGCTCACTGACTCGCTGCGCTCGGTCGTTCGGCTGCGGC
GAGCGGTATCAGCTCACTCAAAGGCGGTAATACGGTTACCCACAGAATCAGGGGATAACGCAGGAAAGAA
CATGTGAGCAAAAGGCCAGCAAAAGGCCAGGAACCGTAAAAAGGCCGCGTTGCTGGCGTTTTTCCATAGG
CTCCGCCCCCCTGACGAGCATCACAAAAATCGACGCTCAAGTCAGAGGTGGCGAAACCCGACAGGACTAT
AAAGATACCAGGCGTTTCCCCCTGGAAGCTCCCTCGTGCGCTCTCCTGTTCCGACCCTGCCGCTTACCGG
ATACCTGTCCGCCTTTCTCCCTTCGGGAAGCGTGGCGCTTTCTCATAGCTCACGCTGTAGGTATCTCAGT
TCGGTGTAGGTCGTTCGCTCCAAGCTGGGCTGTGTGCACGAACCCCCCGTTCAGCCCGACCGCTGCGCCT
TATCCGGTAACTATCGTCTTGAGTCCAACCCGGTAAGACACGACTTATCGCCACTGGCAGCAGCCACTGG
TAACAGGATTAGCAGAGCGAGGTATGTAGGCGGTGCTACAGAGTTCTTGAAGTGGTGGCCTAACTACGGC
TACACTAGAAGAACAGTATTTGGTATCTGCGCTCTGCTGAAGCCAGTTACCTTCGGAAAAAGAGTTGGTA
GCTCTTGATCCGGCAAACAAACCACCGCTGGTAGCGGTGGTTTTTTTGTTTGCAAGCAGCAGATTACGCG
CAGAAAAAAAGGATCTCAAGAAGATCCTTTGATCTTTTCTACGGGGTCTGACGCTCAGTGGAACGAAAAC
TCACGTTAAGGGATTTTGGTCATGAGATTATCAAAAAGGATCTTCACCTAGATCCTTTTAAATTAAAAAT
GAAGTTTTAAATCAATCTAAAGTATATATGAGTAAACTTGGTCTGACAGTTACCAATGCTTAATCAGTGA
GGCACCTATCTCAGCGATCTGTCTCTTTCGTTCATCCATAGTTGCCTGACTCCCCGTCGTGTAGATAACT
ACGATACGGGAGGGCTTACCATCTGGCCCCAGTGCTGCAATAATACCGCGGGACCCACGCTCACCGGCTC
CAGATTTATCAGCAATAAACCAGCCAGCCGGAAGGGCCGAGCGCAGAAGTGGTCCTGCAACTTTATCCGC
CTCCATCCAGTCTATTAATTGTTGCCGGGAAGCTAGAGTAAGTAGTTCGCCAGTTAATAGTTTGCGCAAC
GTTGTTGCCATCGCTACAGGCATCGTGGTATCACGCTCGTCGTTTGGTATGGCTTCATTCAGCTCCGGTT
CCCAACGATCAAGGCGAGTTACATGATCCCCCATGTTGCGCAAAAAAGCGGTTAGCTCCTTCGGTCCTCC
GATCGTTGTCAGAAGTAAGTTGGCCGCCGTGTTATCACTCATGGTTATGGCAGCACTACATAATTCTCTT
ACTGTCATGCCATCCGTAAGATGCTTTTCTGTGACTGGTGAGTACTCAACCAAGTCATTCTGAGAATAGT
GTATGCGGCGACCGAGTTGCTCTTGCCCGGCGTCAATACGGGATAATACCGCGCCACATAGCAGAACTTT
AAAAGTGCTCATCATTGGAAAACGTTCTTCGGGGCGAAAACTCTCAAGGATCTTACCGCTGTTGAGATCC
AGTTCGATGTAACCCACTCGTGCACCCAACTGATCTTCAGCATCTTTTACTTTCACCAGCGTTTCTGGGT
GAGCAAAAACAGGAAGGCAAAATGCCGCAAAAAAGGGAATAAGGGCGACACGGAAATGTTGAATACTCAT
ACTCTTCCTTTTTCAATATTATTGAAGCATTTATCAGGGTTATTGTCTCATGAGCGGATACATATTTGAA
TGTATTTAG
